>Addgene plasmid #219364 | SFFV-NOC3L-Brd 458 | addgene full sequence | sequence record 449095 | Addgene NGS Result
ATTTATGCAGAGGCCGAGGCCGCCTCGGCCTCTGAGCTATTCCAGAAGTAGTGAGGAGGCTTTTTTGGAG
GCCTAGGGACGTACCCAATTCGCCCTATAGTGAGTCGTATTACGCGCGCTCACTGGCCGTCGTTTTACAA
CGTCGTGACTGGGAAAACCCTGGCGTTACCCAACTTAATCGCCTTGCAGCACATCCCCCTTTCGCCAGCT
GGCGTAATAGCGAAGAGGCCCGCACCGATCGCCCTTCCCAACAGTTGCGCAGCCTGAATGGCGAATGGG
[124 nt withheld, positions 280-403]
C
[91 nt withheld, positions 405-495]
A
[49 nt withheld, positions 497-545]
CCTTTGACGTTGGAGTCCACGTTCTTT
[37 nt withheld, positions 573-609]
ACCCTATCTCGGTCTATTCTTTTGATTTATAAGGGATTTTGCCGATTTCGGCCTATTGGTTAAAAAATGA
GCTGATTTAACAAAAATTTAACGCGAATTTTAACAAAATATTAACGCTTACAATTTAGGTGGCACTTTTC
GGGGAAATGTGCGCGGAACCCCTATTTGTTTATTTTTCTAAATACATTCAAATATGTATCCGCTCATGAG
ACAATAACCCTGATAAATGCTTCAATAATATTGAAAAAGGAAGAGTATGAGTATTCAACATTTCCGTGTC
GCCCTTATTCCCTTTTTTGCGGCATTTTGCCTTCCTGTTTTTGCTCACCCAGAAACGCTGGTGAAAGTAA
AAGATGCTGAAGATCAGTTGGGTGCACGAGTGGGTTACATCGAACTGGATCTCAACAGCGGTAAGATCCT
TGAGAGTTTTCGCCCCGAAGAACGTTTTCCAATGATGAGCACTTTTAAAGTTCTGCTATGTGGCGCGGTA
TTATCCCGTATTGACGCCGGGCAAGAGCAACTCGGTCGCCGCATACACTATTCTCAGAATGACTTGGTTG
AGTACTCACCAGTCACAGAAAAGCATCTTACGGATGGCATGACAGTAAGAGAATTATGCAGTGCTGCCAT
AACCATGAGTGATAACACTGCGGCCAACTTACTTCTGACAACGATCGGAGGACCGAAGGAGCTAACCGCT
TTTTTGCACAACATGGGGGATCATGTAACTCGCCTTGATCGTTGGGAACCGGAGCTGAATGAAGCCATAC
CAAACGACGAGCGTGACACCACGATGCCTGTAGCAATGGCAACAACGTTGCGCAAACTATTAACTGGCGA
ACTACTTACTCTAGCTTCCCGGCAACAATTAATAGACTGGATGGAGGCGGATAAAGTTGCAGGACCACTT
CTGCGCTCGGCCCTTCCGGCTGGCTGGTTTATTGCTGATAAATCTGGAGCCGGTGAGCGTGGGTCTCGCG
GTATCATTGCAGCACTGGGGCCAGATGGTAAGCCCTCCCGTATCGTAGTTATCTACACGACGGGGAGTCA
GGCAACTATGGATGAACGAAATAGACAGATCGCTGAGATAGGTGCCTCACTGATTAAGCATTGGTAACTG
TCAGACCAAGTTTACTCATATATACTTTAGATTGATTTAAAACTTCATTTTTAATTTAAAAGGATCTAGG
TGAAGATCCTTTTTGATAATCTCATGACCAAAATCCCTTAACGTGAGTTTTCGTTCCACTGAGCGTCAGA
CCCCGTAGAAAAGATCAAAGGATCTTCTTGAGATCCTTTTTTTCTGCGCGTAATCTGCTGCTTGCAAACA
AAAAAACCACCGCTACCAGCGGTGGTTTGTTTGCCGGATCAAGAGCTACCAACTCTTTTTCCGAAGGTAA
CTGGCTTCAGCAGAGCGCAGATACCAAATACTGTTCTTCTAGTGTAGCCGTAGTTAGGCCACCACTTCAA
GAACTCTGTAGCACCGCCTACATACCTCGCTCTGCTAATCCTGTTACCAGTGGCTGCTGCCAGTGGCGAT
AAGTCGTGTCTTACCGGGTTGGACTCAAGACGATAGTTACCGGATAAGGCGCAGCGGTCGGGCTGAACGG
GGGGTTCGTGCACACAGCCCAGCTTGGAGCGAACGACCTACACCGAACTGAGATACCTACAGCGTGAGCT
ATGAGAAAGCGCCACGCTTCCCGAAGGGAGAAAGGCGGACAGGTATCCGGTAAGCGGCAGGGTCGGAACA
GGAGAGCGCACGAGGGAGCTTCCAGGGGGAAACGCCTGGTATCTTTATAGTCCTGTCGGGTTTCGCCACC
TCTGACTTGAGCGTCGATTTTTGTGATGCTCGTCAGGGGGGCGGAGCCTATGGAAAAACGCCAGCAACGC
GGCCTTTTTACGGTTCCTGGCCTTTTGCTGGCCTTTTGCTCACATGTTCTTTCCTGCGTTATCCCCTGAT
TCTGTGGATAACCGTATTACCGCCTTTGAGTGAGCTGATACCGCTCGCCGCAGCCGAACGACCGAGCGCA
GCGAGTCAGTGAGCGAGGAAGCGGAAGAGCGCCCAATACGCAAACCGCCTCTCCCCGCGCGTTGGCCGAT
TCATTAATGCAGCTGGCACGACAGGTTTCCCGACTGGAAAGCGGGCAGTGAGCGCAACGCAATTAATGTG
AGTTAGCTCACTCATTAGGCACCCCAGGCTTTACACTTTATGCTTCCGGCTCGTATGTTGTGTGGAATTG
TGAGCGGATAACAATTTCACACAGGAAACAGCTATGACCATGATTACGCCAAGCGCGCAATTAACCCTCA
CTAAAGGGAACAAAAGCTGGAGCTGCAAGCTTAATGTAGTCTTATGCAATACTCTTGTAGTCTTGCAACA
TGGTAACGATGAGTTAGCAACATGCCTTACAAGGAGAGAAAAAGCACCGTGCATGCCGATTGGTGGAAGT
AAGGTGGTACGATCGTGCCTTATTAGGAAGGCAACAGACGGGTCTGACATGGATTGGACGAACCACTGAA
TTGCCGCATTGCAGAGATATTGTATTTAAGTGCCTAGCTCGATACATAAACGGGTCTCTCTGGTTAGACC
AGATCTGAGCCTGGGAGCTCTCTGGCTAACTAGGGAACCCACTGCTTAAGCCTCAATAAAGCTTGCCTTG
AGTGCTTCAAGTAGTGTGTGCCCGTCTGTTGTGTGACTCTGGTAACTAGAGATCCCTCAGACCCTTTTAG
TCAGTGTGGAAAATCTCTAGCAGTGGCGCCCGAACAGGGACTTGAAAGCGAAAGGGAAACCAGAGGAGCT
CTCTCGACGCAGGACTCGGCTTGCTGAAGCGCGCACGGCAAGAGGCGAGGGGCGGCGACTGGTGAGTACG
CCAAAAATTTTGACTAGCGGAGGCTAGAAGGAGAGAGATGGGTGCGAGAGCGTCAGTATTAAGCGGGGGA
GAATTAGATCGCGATGGGAAAAAATTCGGTTAAGGCCAGGGGGAAAGAAAAAATATAAATTAAAACATAT
AGTATGGGCAAGCAGGGAGCTAGAACGATTCGCAGTTAATCCTGGCCTGTTAGAAACATCAGAAGGCTGT
AGACAAATACTGGGACAGCTACAACCATCCCTTCAGACAGGATCAGAAGAACTTAGATCATTATATAATA
CAGTAGCAACCCTCTATTGTGTGCATCAAAGGATAGAGATAAAAGACACCAAGGAAGCTTTAGACAAGAT
AGAGGAAGAGCAAAACAAAAGTAAGACCACCGCACAGCAAGCGGCCGCTGATCTTCAGACCTGGAGGAGG
AGATATGAGGGACAATTGGAGAAGTGAATTATATAAATATAAAGTAGTAAAAATTGAACCATTAGGAGTA
GCACCCACCAAGGCAAAGAGAAGAGTGGTGCAGAGAGAAAAAAGAGCAGTGGGAATAGGAGCTTTGTTCC
TTGGGTTCTTGGGAGCAGCAGGAAGCACTATGGGCGCAGCGTCAATGACGCTGACGGTACAGGCCAGACA
ATTATTGTCTGGTATAGTGCAGCAGCAGAACAATTTGCTGAGGGCTATTGAGGCGCAACAGCATCTGTTG
CAACTCACAGTCTGGGGCATCAAGCAGCTCCAGGCAAGAATCCTGGCTGTGGAAAGATACCTAAAGGATC
AACAGCTCCTGGGGATTTGGGGTTGCTCTGGAAAACTCATTTGCACCACTGCTGTGCCTTGGAATGCTAG
TTGGAGTAATAAATCTCTGGAACAGATTTGGAATCACACGACCTGGATGGAGTGGGACAGAGAAATTAAC
AATTACACAAGCTTAATACACTCCTTAATTGAAGAATCGCAAAACCAGCAAGAAAAGAATGAACAAGAAT
TATTGGAATTAGATAAATGGGCAAGTTTGTGGAATTGGTTTAACATAACAAATTGGCTGTGGTATATAAA
ATTATTCATAATGATAGTAGGAGGCTTGGTAGGTTTAAGAATAGTTTTTGCTGTACTTTCTATAGTGAAT
AGAGTTAGGCAGGGATATTCACCATTATCGTTTCAGACCCACCTCCCAACCCCGAGGGGACCCGACAGGC
CCGAAGGAATAGAAGAAGAAGGTGGAGAGAGAGACAGAGACAGATCCATTCGATTAGTGAACGGATCTCG
ACGGTATCGGTTAACTTTTAAAAGAAAAGGGGGGATTGGGGGGTACAGTGCAGGGGAAAGAATAGTAGAC
ATAATAGCAACAGACATACAAACTAAAGAATTACAAAAACAAATTACAAAAATTCAAAATTTTATCGATC
ACGAGACTAGCCTCGAGCTGGCTGCAGTAACGCCATTTTGCAAGGCATGGAAAAATACCAAACCAAGAAT
AGAGAAGTTCAGATCAAGGGCGGGTACATGAAAATAGCTAACGTTGGGCCAAACAGGATATCTGCGGTGA
GCAGTTTCGGCCCCGGCCCGGGGCCAAGAACAGATGGTCACCGCAGTTTCGGCCCCGGCCCGAGGCCAAG
AACAGATGGTCCCCAGATATGGCCCAACCCTCAGCAGTTTCTTAAGACCCATCAGATGTTTCCAGGCTCC
CCCAAGGACCTGAAATGACCCTGCGCCTTATTTGAATTAACCAATCAGCCTGCTTCTCGCTTCTGTTCGC
GCGCTTCTGCTTCCCGAGCTCTATAAAAGAGCTCACAACCCCTCACTCGGCGCGCCAGTCCTCCGACAGA
CTGAGTCGGCCGGTCGAATCAAGCTTATCGATACCGTCGACGGATCCGCTAGCCCGCGGTTCGAAATGAA
AGCCCGACGCAACAAGAAGCAAATACCCAGTTTCAGAAAGTTGATCAAGACCAGCAAGGTGAAGTTAGAG
AATAAACTGAAGAACAAACAATTCAAGCAGCAGTCTACACTTAAGAAATATCGTAAGGAACAAAGAAAGC
TCCGCCAGGCAGTAAAGGACGCAGTCTCCAAGAAGCCAATCCCCCTGGAAAATCCGAAAGAGAAACGGCC
TGGCAAGAGAATAGAAAGAGAAGAGGAAGAGGAAGAGGAAGCTCTGCCACTCGACATGATGGACGAGGAC
GATTTGCAATTGATGAAAGACCTGGGCCAGAGGGTGTCATTCCTCACCCGGGACCTGAGTAGTTCTGAAC
CAGTACACGCTAAGAAGAGGAAACACGAGCGGATCATTGACAAGTACGAGAAGATCCCCCGGACCTTACA
GACGGCTCCGGAAAAGGAGTTAATCCACCTTCTGCCCATAAAGGACAAGAGCGGGATCATACCTCAAACA
AGAGAGAAACCCGTGACAGACTCTAATAAGGACGAGGAAGACCAGGAAGAGGAACGCGAGCTCGAAGAGG
AAATAATCGAGGACCCAATACAGGAATTAACAATTGAGGAGCACCTGATCGAAAGGAAGAAGAAGCTGCA
AGAAAAGAAAATGCACATCGCTGCATTAGCTTCCGCGATTCTGAGCGACCCCGAGAACAACATCAAGAAG
CTCAAGGAGCTCCGGAGCATGCTTATGGAGCAGGACCCCGACGTAGCCGTGACCGTCAGAAAATTGGTTA
TCGTCAGTCTCATGGAACTGTTCAAGGACATCACGCCCTCTTACAAGATACGACCTCTGACCGAGGCCGA
GAAGTCCACAAAGACGCGCAAGGAGACACAGAAACTTAGGGAGTTCGAGGAAGGATTGGTCTCCCAGTAT
AAATTCTACTTAGAGAACCTTGAGCAGATGGTGAAGGACTGGAAACAACGCAAATTGAAGAAGTCCAACG
TCGTGAGTTTGAAAGCCTATAAGGGCCTTGCTGAGGTGGCCGTTAAATCACTTTGCGAACTCCTGGTCGC
CCTGCCCCACTTCAATTTCCATAATAATATAATTGTGCTGATAGTGCCCCTTATGAACGATATGTCCAAG
CTGATTAGTGAGATGTGCTGCGAGGCCGTCAAGAAGCTGTTCAAACAGGACAAGCTTGGGCAGGCAAGCT
TGGGAGTGATCAAGGTTATATCAGGCTTCGTCAAAGGGCGCAACTATGAGGTACGCCCCGAAATGCTGAA
GACTTTCCTGTGTCTCCGCATTAAAGAGGTGGAAGTCAAGAAGGACACTGAGGATATCAACAAGCCGAAG
AAGTTCATGACCTTTAAAGAGAAAAGGAAGTCCCTCAGCCGGATGCAAAGGAAATGGAAGAAGGCCGAGG
AAAAGCTCGAACGGGAATTGAGAGAAGCTGAGGCATCCGAATCCACCGAAAAGAAGTTAAAGCTTCATAC
CGAAACACTCAACATCGTCTTCGTGACGTATTTCCGAATTCTGAAGAAAGCACAACGCTCTCCGCTGTTG
CCCGCCGTGCTCGAGGGCCTCGCTAAATTCGCACATCTGATCAACGTCGAGTTCTTCGACGACTTGTTGG
TGGTGCTGCACACCCTGATCGAATCAGGGGATCTGTCTTACCAGGAGTCCCTGCATTGCGTACAAACGGC
GTTCCACATCTTATCCGGTCAGGGCGACGTCCTCAACATAGACCCCCTTAAGTTTTATACTCACCTGTAT
AAGACTTTGTTTAAGTTGCACGCCGGCGCCACTAACGAGGGCGTAGAAATCGTCCTGCAATGTCTGGACG
TGATGCTGACCAAAAGGCGGAAACAGGTATCACAACAAAGGGCCCTGGCTTTTATTAAGAGGCTCTGCAC
TCTCGCACTGCACGTGCTGCCCAACTCCAGCATCGGGATCCTGGCTACCACTCGAATCTTGATGCACACC
TTTCCAAAGACTGACCTGTTGCTGGATTCAGAGAGCCAAGGGAGCGGTGTCTTTCTGCCAGAGCTCGACG
AACCCGAATATTGTAACGCACAAAATACCGCCTTATGGGAGTTACACGCCTTGAGGCGACACTACCACCC
GATCGTCCAACGCTTCGCCGCTCATCTCATTGCGGGCGCTCCGTCCGAGGGGAGTGGCGCGTTGAAGCCT
GAACTGTCTAGACGCAGTGCGACCGAGCTGTTCGAGGCCTACTCCATGGCCGAGATGACCTTTAACCCAC
CCGTCGAGTCAAGTAATCCTAAGATTAAAGGCAAGTTCCTGCAGGGTGACTCCTTCCTCAACGAGGACTT
GAACCAACTGATTAAGAGGTATAGCAGCGAGGTCGCAACAGAGTCCCCGCTCGACTTTACCAAGTACCTC
AAGACCAGTCTTCATTAAACCGGTCGGATCCCCCGGGCTGCAGGAATTCGAGCATCTTACCGCCATTTAT
TCCCATATTTGTTCTGTTTTTCTTGATTTGGGTATACATTTAAATGTTAATAAAACAAAATGGTGGGGCA
ATCATTTACATTTTTAGGGATATGTAATTACTAGTTCAGGTGTATTGCCACAAGACAAACATGTTAAGAA
ACTTTCCCGTTATTTACGCTCTGTTCCTGTTAATCAACCTCTGGATTACAAAATTTGTGAAAGATTGACT
GATATTCTTAACTATGTTGCTCCTTTTACGCTGTGTGGATATGCTGCTTTAATGCCTCTGTATCATGCTA
TTGCTTCCCGTACGGCTTTCGTTTTCTCCTCCTTGTATAAATCCTGGTTGCTGTCTCTTTATGAGGAGTT
GTGGCCCGTTGTCCGTCAACGTGGCGTGGTGTGCTCTGTGTTTGCTGACGCAACCCCCACTGGCTGGGGC
ATTGCCACCACCTGTCAACTCCTTTCTGGGACTTTCGCTTTCCCCCTCCCGATCGCCACGGCAGAACTCA
TCGCCGCCTGCCTTGCCCGCTGCTGGACAGGGGCTAGGTTGCTGGGCACTGATAATTCCGTGGTGTTGTC
GGGGAAGCTGACGTCCTTTGCAATTCGATATCAAGCTGTACCTTCTAGATGTACAGTGATCGCAGCGCTT
CTAGACCAATGACTTACAAGGCAGCTGTAGATCTTAGCCACTTTTTAAAAGAAAAGGGGGGACTGGAAGG
GCTAATTCACTCCCAACGAAGACAAGATCTGCTTTTTGCTTGTACTGGGTCTCTCTGGTTAGACCAGATC
TGAGCCTGGGAGCTCTCTGGCTAACTAGGGAACCCACTGCTTAAGCCTCAATAAAGCTTGCCTTGAGTGC
TTCAAGTAGTGTGTGCCCGTCTGTTGTGTGACTCTGGTAACTAGAGATCCCTCAGACCCTTTTAGTCAGT
GTGGAAAATCTCTAGCAGTAGTAGTTCATGTCATCTTATTATTCAGTATTTATAACTTGCAAAGAAATGA
ATATCAGAGAGTGAGAGGAACTTGTTTATTGCAGCTTATAATGGTTACAAATAAAGCAATAGCATCACAA
ATTTCACAAATAAAGCATTTTTTTCACTGCATTCTAGTTGTGGTTTGTCCAAACTCATCAATGTATCTTA
TCATGTCTGGCTCTAGCTATCCCGCCCCTAACTCCGCCCATCCCGCCCCTAACTCCGCCCAGTTCCGCCC
ATTCTCCGCCCCATGGCTGACTAATTTTTTTT
Features (pLannotate 1.2.2; 29 found; start..end, strand, type, name):
     94..112     -  promoter       T7 promoter: promoter for bacteriophage T7 RNA polymerase
    120..275     +  CDS            lacZα (fragment): LacZα fragment of β-galactosidase; lacZ fragment
    280..708     +  rep_origin     f1 ori (sequence partly withheld): f1 bacteriophage origin of replication; arrow indicates direction of (+) strand synthesis
    761..865     +  promoter       AmpR promoter: bla
    866..1726    +  CDS            AmpR: β-lactamase; bla; confers resistance to ampicillin, carbenicillin, and related antibiotics
   1897..2485    +  rep_origin     ori: high-copy-number ColE1/pMB1/pBR322/pUC origin of replication
   2668..2760    +  CDS            lacI (fragment): lac repressor; lacI; The lac repressor binds to the lac operator to inhibit transcription in E. coli. This inhibition can be relieved by adding lactose or isopropyl-β-D-thiogalactopyranoside (IPTG).
   2773..2794    +  protein_bind   CAP binding site: CAP binding activates transcription in the presence of cAMP. E. coli catabolite activator protein
   2809..2839    +  promoter       lac promoter: promoter for the E. coli lac operon
   2847..2863    +  protein_bind   lac operator: The lac repressor binds to the lac operator to inhibit transcription in E. coli. This inhibition can be relieved by adding lactose or isopropyl-β-D-thiogalactopyranoside (IPTG). lac repressor encoded by lacI
   2908..2926    +  promoter       T3 promoter: promoter for bacteriophage T3 RNA polymerase
   2954..3180    +  promoter       RSV promoter: Rous sarcoma virus enhancer/promoter
   3181..3361    +  LTR            5' LTR (truncated): truncated 5' long terminal repeat (LTR) from HIV-1
   3408..3533    +  misc_feature   HIV-1 Ψ: packaging signal of human immunodeficiency virus type 1
   3517..3880    +  CDS            HIV-1 gag (fragment): gag protein from human immunodeficiency virus 1; gag
   4026..4259    +  misc_feature   RRE: The Rev response element (RRE) of HIV-1 allows for Rev-dependent mRNA export from the nucleus to the cytoplasm.
   4636..4736    +  CDS            Rev (fragment): human immunodeficiency virus 1 (HIV-1) Rev protein; rev; enhances nuclear export of unspliced and incompletely spliced viral mRNAs
   4755..4872    +  misc_feature   cPPT/CTS: central polypurine tract and central termination sequence of HIV-1
   4906..5307    +  promoter       SFFV promoter: spleen focus-forming virus long terminal repeat (LTR) promoter
   5317..5340    +  misc_feature   MCS (fragment): pBluescript multiple cloning site
   5365..7764    +  CDS            NOC3L: NOC3L_HUMAN - Also known as AD24, C10orf117, FAD24. Experimental evidence at protein level: Swiss-Prot protein existence level 1. May be required for adipogenesis. From Homo sapiens (Human).
   7775..7800    +  misc_feature   MCS (fragment): pBluescript multiple cloning site
   7800..7859    +  CDS            S (fragment): HBSAG_WHV6 - Experimental evidence at transcript level: Swiss-Prot protein existence level 2. The middle envelope protein plays an important role in the budding of the virion. It is involved in the induction of budding in a nucleocapsid independent way. In this process the majority of envelope proteins bud to form subviral lipoprotein particles of 22 nm of diameter that do not contain a nucleocapsid (By similarity). From Woodchuck hepatitis B virus (isolate w64/pWS23) (WHV).
   7991..8394    +  misc_feature   WPRE: woodchuck hepatitis virus posttranscriptional regulatory element
   8452..8511    +  CDS            nef (fragment): NEF_HV1Z2 - Experimental evidence at protein level: Swiss-Prot protein existence level 1. Extracellular Nef protein targets CD4(+) T-lymphocytes for apoptosis by interacting with CXCR4 surface receptors. From Human immunodeficiency virus type 1 group M subtype D (isolate Z2/CDC-Z34) (HIV-1).
   8513..8746    +  LTR            3' LTR (ΔU3): self-inactivating 3' long terminal repeat (LTR) from HIV-1
   8818..8939    +  polyA_signal   SV40 poly(A) signal: SV40 polyadenylation signal
   8958..8979    +  rep_origin     SV40 ori (fragment): SV40 origin of replication
   8979..73      +  rep_origin     SV40 ori (across the origin): SV40 origin of replication
