[The description below was written by a language model from this plasmid's Addgene catalogue record and pLannotate feature annotations shown in this document.]
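Description:
SFFV-NOC3L-Brd 458 is a third-generation-style, self-inactivating HIV-1 lentiviral transfer plasmid built on the SFFV-MCS backbone, carrying a codon-optimized human NOC3L (also known as FAD24/AD24) open reading frame together with a construct-specific DNA barcode. In bacteria it is maintained through a high-copy ColE1/pUC-type origin and selected with ampicillin via the β-lactamase gene. The backbone also retains pBluescript-derived remnants (f1 ori, lacZα and lac promoter/operator fragments, T3 and T7 promoters) and an SV40 origin sequence.

The viral portion begins with an RSV promoter fused to a truncated 5' LTR, which drives Tat-independent production of the genomic RNA in packaging cells. This is followed by the Ψ packaging signal with a gag fragment, the Rev response element for nuclear export of unspliced RNA, and the cPPT/CTS, which aids nuclear import of the reverse-transcribed genome. The internal spleen focus-forming virus (SFFV) promoter drives NOC3L, which was cloned between flanking multiple-cloning-site fragments, and a downstream WPRE enhances transcript stability and expression. According to the depositor, the barcode was inserted at an XbaI site after the WPRE, giving the layout SFFV–TF–WPRE–barcode. The barcode itself is not annotated in the feature table. A ΔU3 3' LTR renders the integrated provirus self-inactivating, and an SV40 poly(A) signal follows it. No mammalian selection marker or fluorescent reporter is annotated.

The plasmid belongs to a barcoded transcription factor collection made for combinatorial screening in immune cell reprogramming. Because the barcode lies within the transcribed region, it presumably allows the delivered factor to be identified in transduced cells.
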