Addgene plasmid #219364: SFFV-NOC3L-Brd 458
Purpose: Transcription factor NOC3L with a specific barcode assigned.
Depositing lab: Filipe Pereira. Depositing organization: Center for Neuroscience and Cell Biology, University of Coimbra. Publication: A combinatorial transcription factor screening platform for immune cell reprogramming. Kurochkin I, Altman AR, Caiado I, Pertiga-Cabral D, Halitzki E, Minaeva M, Zimmermannova O, Henriques-Oliveira L, Klein D, Nair M, Oliveira D, Cajal LR, Knittel R, Feick C, Ringner M, Martin M, Cirovic B, Pires CF, Rosa FF, Sitnicka E, Theis FJ, Pereira CF. Cell Syst. 2026 Jan 21;17(1):101457. doi: 10.1016/j.cels.2025.101457. Epub 2026 Jan 14. PubMed 41539305.
Backbone
  Vector backbone: SFFV-MCS
  Backbone size w/o insert (bp): 6638
  Vector type: Lentiviral
Growth in bacteria
  Bacterial resistance: Ampicillin, 100 μg/mL
  Growth temperature: 37°C
  Growth strain: NEB Stable
  Copy number: High Copy
Gene/Insert
  Gene/Insert name: NOC3L
  Species: H. sapiens (human)
  Insert size (bp): 2403
  Mutation: Codon optimized
  Entrez Gene: NOC3L (a.k.a. AD24, C10orf117, FAD24)
  Promoter: The spleen focus-forming virus (SFFV) promoter
  Cloning method: Restriction Enzyme; 5′ cloning site Bsp119I (not destroyed); 3′ cloning site BstHI (not destroyed)
Terms and licenses: Academic/Nonprofit Terms; Industry Terms: Not Available to Industry
Depositor comments: Barcode sequence cloned into XbaI restriction site. Design of plasmid is as follows: SFFV-[TF sequence]-WPRE-[Barcode sequence].
How to cite: SFFV-NOC3L-Brd 458 was a gift from Filipe Pereira (Addgene plasmid # 219364 ; http://n2t.net/addgene:219364 ; RRID:Addgene_219364)
