>Addgene plasmid #219364 | SFFV-NOC3L-Brd 458 | depositor partial sequence | sequence record 428572 | TF ORF
ATGAAAGCCCGACGCAACAAGAAGCAAATACCCAGTTTCAGAAAGTTGATCAAGACCAGCAAGGTGAAGT
TAGAGAATAAACTGAAGAACAAACAATTCAAGCAGCAGTCTACACTTAAGAAATATCGTAAGGAACAAAG
AAAGCTCCGCCAGGCAGTAAAGGACGCAGTCTCCAAGAAGCCAATCCCCCTGGAAAATCCGAAAGAGAAA
CGGCCTGGCAAGAGAATAGAAAGAGAAGAGGAAGAGGAAGAGGAAGCTCTGCCACTCGACATGATGGACG
AGGACGATTTGCAATTGATGAAAGACCTGGGCCAGAGGGTGTCATTCCTCACCCGGGACCTGAGTAGTTC
TGAACCAGTACACGCTAAGAAGAGGAAACACGAGCGGATCATTGACAAGTACGAGAAGATCCCCCGGACC
TTACAGACGGCTCCGGAAAAGGAGTTAATCCACCTTCTGCCCATAAAGGACAAGAGCGGGATCATACCTC
AAACAAGAGAGAAACCCGTGACAGACTCTAATAAGGACGAGGAAGACCAGGAAGAGGAACGCGAGCTCGA
AGAGGAAATAATCGAGGACCCAATACAGGAATTAACAATTGAGGAGCACCTGATCGAAAGGAAGAAGAAG
CTGCAAGAAAAGAAAATGCACATCGCTGCATTAGCTTCCGCGATTCTGAGCGACCCCGAGAACAACATCA
AGAAGCTCAAGGAGCTCCGGAGCATGCTTATGGAGCAGGACCCCGACGTAGCCGTGACCGTCAGAAAATT
GGTTATCGTCAGTCTCATGGAACTGTTCAAGGACATCACGCCCTCTTACAAGATACGACCTCTGACCGAG
GCCGAGAAGTCCACAAAGACGCGCAAGGAGACACAGAAACTTAGGGAGTTCGAGGAAGGATTGGTCTCCC
AGTATAAATTCTACTTAGAGAACCTTGAGCAGATGGTGAAGGACTGGAAACAACGCAAATTGAAGAAGTC
CAACGTCGTGAGTTTGAAAGCCTATAAGGGCCTTGCTGAGGTGGCCGTTAAATCACTTTGCGAACTCCTG
GTCGCCCTGCCCCACTTCAATTTCCATAATAATATAATTGTGCTGATAGTGCCCCTTATGAACGATATGT
CCAAGCTGATTAGTGAGATGTGCTGCGAGGCCGTCAAGAAGCTGTTCAAACAGGACAAGCTTGGGCAGGC
AAGCTTGGGAGTGATCAAGGTTATATCAGGCTTCGTCAAAGGGCGCAACTATGAGGTACGCCCCGAAATG
CTGAAGACTTTCCTGTGTCTCCGCATTAAAGAGGTGGAAGTCAAGAAGGACACTGAGGATATCAACAAGC
CGAAGAAGTTCATGACCTTTAAAGAGAAAAGGAAGTCCCTCAGCCGGATGCAAAGGAAATGGAAGAAGGC
CGAGGAAAAGCTCGAACGGGAATTGAGAGAAGCTGAGGCATCCGAATCCACCGAAAAGAAGTTAAAGCTT
CATACCGAAACACTCAACATCGTCTTCGTGACGTATTTCCGAATTCTGAAGAAAGCACAACGCTCTCCGC
TGTTGCCCGCCGTGCTCGAGGGCCTCGCTAAATTCGCACATCTGATCAACGTCGAGTTCTTCGACGACTT
GTTGGTGGTGCTGCACACCCTGATCGAATCAGGGGATCTGTCTTACCAGGAGTCCCTGCATTGCGTACAA
ACGGCGTTCCACATCTTATCCGGTCAGGGCGACGTCCTCAACATAGACCCCCTTAAGTTTTATACTCACC
TGTATAAGACTTTGTTTAAGTTGCACGCCGGCGCCACTAACGAGGGCGTAGAAATCGTCCTGCAATGTCT
GGACGTGATGCTGACCAAAAGGCGGAAACAGGTATCACAACAAAGGGCCCTGGCTTTTATTAAGAGGCTC
TGCACTCTCGCACTGCACGTGCTGCCCAACTCCAGCATCGGGATCCTGGCTACCACTCGAATCTTGATGC
ACACCTTTCCAAAGACTGACCTGTTGCTGGATTCAGAGAGCCAAGGGAGCGGTGTCTTTCTGCCAGAGCT
CGACGAACCCGAATATTGTAACGCACAAAATACCGCCTTATGGGAGTTACACGCCTTGAGGCGACACTAC
CACCCGATCGTCCAACGCTTCGCCGCTCATCTCATTGCGGGCGCTCCGTCCGAGGGGAGTGGCGCGTTGA
AGCCTGAACTGTCTAGACGCAGTGCGACCGAGCTGTTCGAGGCCTACTCCATGGCCGAGATGACCTTTAA
CCCACCCGTCGAGTCAAGTAATCCTAAGATTAAAGGCAAGTTCCTGCAGGGTGACTCCTTCCTCAACGAG
GACTTGAACCAACTGATTAAGAGGTATAGCAGCGAGGTCGCAACAGAGTCCCCGCTCGACTTTACCAAGT
ACCTCAAGACCAGTCTTCATTAA
