>Addgene plasmid #219364 | SFFV-NOC3L-Brd 458 | depositor partial sequence | sequence record 428573 | Barcode sequence
TGTACAGTGATCGCAGCGCT
